Addgene plasmid #52244: pUASp YFP Ras64B CA
Purpose: Drosophila expression of YFP-Ras64B constitutively active mutant
Depositing lab: Matthew Scott. Depositing organization: Stanford University.
Backbone
  Vector backbone: pUASp
  Backbone size w/o insert (bp): 9939
  Vector type: Insect Expression ; Drosophila
Growth in bacteria
  Bacterial resistance: Ampicillin, 100 μg/mL
  Growth temperature: 37°C
  Growth strain: Top10
  Copy number: Unknown
Gene/Insert
  Gene/Insert name: Ras64B
  Species: D. melanogaster (fly)
  Mutation: Q63L; CA mutation
  Entrez Gene: Ras64B (a.k.a. Dmel_CG1167, BcDNA:RE36103, C-ras2, CG1167, D-ras-2, D-ras2, DRas2, Dm-ras-64B, Dmel\CG1167, Dmras64B, Dras2, Dras64B, RAS, RAS2, RAS64B, Ras, Ras2, c-ras2, ras, ras-2, ras2)
  Promoter: GAL4
  Tag / fusion protein: YFP (N terminal on backbone)
  Cloning method: Gateway Cloning
  Sequencing primers: 5′ EGFP-C; 3′ pUASp-3 (5'-AGGTTTAACCAGGGGATGCT-3')
Terms and licenses: Academic/Nonprofit Terms; Industry Terms: Not Available to Industry
How to cite: pUASp YFP Ras64B CA was a gift from Matthew Scott (Addgene plasmid # 52244 ; http://n2t.net/addgene:52244 ; RRID:Addgene_52244)
