[The description below was written by a language model from this plasmid's Addgene catalogue record.]
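Description:
pUASp YFP Ras64B CA is a Drosophila expression plasmid built on the pUASp backbone (about 9.9 kb without the insert), a vector designed for GAL4-dependent transgene expression in flies. It is propagated in E. coli under ampicillin selection; the record lists the copy number as unknown. No feature table is provided, so the bacterial origin and any fly transformation elements or markers carried by the backbone are not documented here.

The payload is the D. melanogaster small GTPase gene Ras64B (also known as Ras2), introduced by Gateway recombination downstream of a YFP coding sequence supplied by the backbone, so the protein is produced as an N-terminal YFP fusion. The insert carries a Q63L substitution, described in the record as the constitutively active (CA) mutation. Changes at this conserved glutamine in Ras-family GTPases generally impair GTP hydrolysis and hold the protein in its GTP-bound, signalling-competent state. Expression is listed as GAL4-driven, meaning that upstream activating sequences (UAS) in the vector respond to the yeast GAL4 transcription factor. In the standard binary GAL4/UAS system, the transgene stays silent until combined with a GAL4 driver, which determines the tissue and timing of expression. pUASp-type vectors are commonly chosen because they permit expression in the female germline as well as in somatic tissues.

The construct is intended for expressing a fluorescently tagged, activated form of Ras64B in Drosophila. This allows the localisation of the GTPase to be followed by YFP fluorescence while the consequences of its gain-of-function activity are examined in chosen cell types.
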