>Addgene plasmid #52244 | pUASp YFP Ras64B CA | addgene partial sequence | sequence record 81563 | EGFP-C 5'-CATGGTCCTGCTGGAGTTCGTG-3'
GACGAGCTGTACAAGTCCGGACTCAGATCTCGAGCTCAAGCTTCGAATTCTGCAGTCGACGGTACCGCGG
GCCCGGGATCATCAACAAGTTTGTACAAAAAAGCAGGCTTAATGCAGATGCAAACGTACAAACTGGTGGT
CGTCGGCGGCGGCGGCGTGGGCAAGTCAGCGATAACGATACAGTTCATCCAGAGCTACTTCGTCACGGAC
TACGATCCCACCATTGAAGACTCGTACACGAAGCAGTGCAACATCGACGATGTGCCAGCCAAATTGGACA
TTTTGGACACGGCTGGCCTAGAGGAGTTCAGTGCCATGCGGGAGCAGTACATGCGCTCCGGCGAGGGATT
CCTGCTCGTCTTCGCGCTCAACGATCATTCCAGCTTCGATGAGATCCCCAAGTTCCAGCGCCAGATACTG
CGCGTCAAGGATCGCGACGAGTTCCCCATGCTGATGGTGGGTAACAAGTGCGACCTGAAGCACCAGCAGC
AGGTGTCCCTGGAGGAGGCGCAGAACACCAGCCGCAACCTGATGATCCCCTACATCGAGTGCAGTGCCAA
ACTGAGGGTCAACGTCGATCAGGCCTTCCACGAGCTCGTGAGGATCGTGCGCAAGTTCCAGATCGCCGAG
CGTCCCTTCATCGAGCAGGATTACAAGAAGAAGGGCAAGAGGAAGTGCTGCCTGATGTAGAACCCAGCTT
TCTTGTACAAAGTGGTTGATGATCCTCTAGAGTCGACCTCGAACGTTAACGTTAACGTAACGTTAACTCG
AGGAGCTTGATAACATTATACCTAAACCCATGGTCAAGAGTAAACATTTCTGCCTTTGAAGTTGAGAACA
CAATTAAGCATCCCCTGGTTAAACCTGACATTCATACTTGTTAATAGCGCCATAAACATAGCACCAATTT
CGAAGAAAATCAGTTAAAGCAATTTAGCAA
